>Addgene plasmid #55685 | RASL11A | depositor partial sequence | sequence record 86239 | RASL11A
ATGCGGCCGCTCACCATGTCTGGGCACTTTCTGCTGGCCCCCATCCCGGAGTCCTCCTCTGACTACCTCC
TGCCCAAGGACATCAAGCTGGCCGTGCTGGGAGCGGGTTGTGTGGGCAAGAGCGCAATGATTGTGCGCTT
CTTGACCAAGAGATTCATCGGCGACTACGAACCCAACACAGGCAAACTGTATTCGAGACTCGTCTATGTG
GAGGGGGACCAGCTATCCCTACAGATCCAGGACACTCCGGGAGGCATTCAGGCCCAAGACAGCCTCAGTC
AAATGGTGGATTCTCTGACCAAAAGTGTGCACTGGGCAGAGGGCTTTCTGCTGGTTTATTCCATAACAGA
CTATGAGAGCTACCAATCCATCCGGCCCCTTTACCAGCACATCCGGAAGGTCCACCCTGATGGAAAAGCC
CCCATCTTCATCGTGGGAAACAAAGGAGACCTTTTGCATGCCCGGCAGGTGCAGACACACGAAGGCCTTC
AGCTAGCTAATGAGCTGGGCAGTCTCTTCCTTGAAATTTCTACTAGTGAGAACTACGAAGACGTCTGTGA
TGTGTTCCAACATCTCTGCAAAGAAGTGATCAAGGTGCACAGACTCGGTGGGGAACGGAGGAGGGCATCC
GTCATTCCCCGGCCTCGATCCCCCAACATGCAGGACCTGAAGAGGCGCTTCAGGCAGGCCCTGTCCTCCA
AAGCGAAAGCGTCCTCCGCCCTGGGGTG
