>Addgene plasmid #55685 | RASL11A | depositor partial sequence | sequence record 86240 | pGEX2T backbone
ACGTTATCGACTGCACGGTGCACCAATGCTTCTGGCGTCAGGCAGCCATCGGAAGCTGTGGTATGGCTGT
GCAGGTCGTAAATCACTGCATAATTCGTGTCGCTCAAGGCGCACTCCCGTTCTGGATAATGTTTTTTGCG
CCGACATCATAACGGTTCTGGCAAATATTCTGAAATGAGCTGTTGACAATTAATCATCGGCTCGTATAAT
GTGTGGAATTGTGAGCGGATAACAATTTCACACAGGAAACAGTATTCATGTCCCCTATACTAGGTTATTG
GAAAATTAAGGGCCTTGTGCAACCCACTCGACTTCTTTTGGAATATCTTGAAGAAAAATATGAAGAGCAT
TTGTATGAGCGCGATGAAGGTGATAAATGGCGAAACAAAAAGTTTGAATTGGGTTTGGAGTTTCCCAATC
TTCCTTATTATATTGATGGTGATGTTAAATTAACACAGTCTATGGCCATCATACGTTATATAGCTGACAA
GCACAACATGTTGGGTGGTTGTCCAAAAGAGCGTGCAGAGATTTCAATGCTTGAAGGAGCGGTTTTGGAT
ATTAGATACGGTGTTTCGAGAATTGCATATAGTAAAGACTTTGAAACTCTCAAAGTTGATTTTCTTAGCA
AGCTACCTGAAATGCTGAAAATGTTCGAAGATCGTTTATGTCATAAAACATATTTAAATGGTGATCATGT
AACCCATCCTGACTTCATGTTGTATGACGCTCTTGATGTTGTTTTATACATGGACCCAATGTGCCTGGAT
GCGTTCCCAAAATTAGTTTGTTTTAAAAAACGTATTGAAGCTATCCCACAAATTGATAAGTACTTGAAAT
CCAGCAAGTATATAGCATGGCCTTTGCAGGGCTGGCAAGCCACGTTTGGTGGTGGCGACCATCCTCCAAA
ATCGGATCTGGTTCCGCGTGGATCCCCGGGAATTCATCGTGACTGACTGACGATCTGCCTCGCGCGTTTC
GGTGATGACGGTGAAAACCTCTGACACATGCAGCTCCCGGAGACGGTCACAGCTTGTCTGTAAGCGGATG
CCGGGAGCAGACAAGCCCGTCAGGGCGCGTCAGCGGGTGTTGGCGGGTGTCGGGGCGCAGCCATGACCCA
GTCACGTAGCGATAGCGGAGTGTATAATTCTTGAAGACGAAAGGGCCTCGTGATACGCCTATTTTTATAG
GTTAATGTCATGATAATAATGGTTTCTTAGACGTCAGGTGGCACTTTTCGGGGAAATGTGCGCGGAACCC
CTATTTGTTTATTTTTCTAAATACATTCAAATATGTATCCGCTCATGAGACAATAACCCTGATAAATGCT
TCAATAATATTGAAAAAGGAAGAGTATGAGTATTCAACATTTCCGTGTCGCCCTTATTCCCTTTTTTGCG
GCATTTTGCCTTCCTGTTTTTGCTCACCCAGAAACGCTGGTGAAAGTAAAAGATGCTGAAGATCAGTTGG
GTGCACGAGTGGGTTACATCGAACTGGATCTCAACAGCGGTAAGATCCTTGAGAGTTTTCGCCCCGAAGA
ACGTTTTCCAATGATGAGCACTTTTAAAGTTCTGCTATGTGGCGCGGTATTATCCCGTGTTGACGCCGGG
CAAGAGCAACTCGGTCGCCGCATACACTATTCTCAGAATGACTTGGTTGAGTACTCACCAGTCACAGAAA
AGCATCTTACGGATGGCATGACAGTAAGAGAATTATGCAGTGCTGCCATAACCATGAGTGATAACACTGC
GGCCAACTTACTTCTGACAACGATCGGAGGACCGAAGGAGCTAACCGCTTTTTTGCACAACATGGGGGAT
CATGTAACTCGCCTTGATCGTTGGGAACCGGAGCTGAATGAAGCCATACCAAACGACGAGCGTGACACCA
CGATGCCTGCAGCAATGGCAACAACGTTGCGCAAACTATTAACTGGCGAACTACTTACTCTAGCTTCCCG
GCAACAATTAATAGACTGGATGGAGGCGGATAAAGTTGCAGGACCACTTCTGCGCTCGGCCCTTCCGGCT
GGCTGGTTTATTGCTGATAAATCTGGAGCCGGTGAGCGTGGGTCTCGCGGTATCATTGCAGCACTGGGGC
CAGATGGTAAGCCCTCCCGTATCGTAGTTATCTACACGACGGGGAGTCAGGCAACTATGGATGAACGAAA
TAGACAGATCGCTGAGATAGGTGCCTCACTGATTAAGCATTGGTAACTGTCAGACCAAGTTTACTCATAT
ATACTTTAGATTGATTTAAAACTTCATTTTTAATTTAAAAGGATCTAGGTGAAGATCCTTTTTGATAATC
TCATGACCAAAATCCCTTAACGTGAGTTTTCGTTCCACTGAGCGTCAGACCCCGTAGAAAAGATCAAAGG
ATCTTCTTGAGATCCTTTTTTTCTGCGCGTAATCTGCTGCTTGCAAACAAAAAAACCACCGCTACCAGCG
GTGGTTTGTTTGCCGGATCAAGAGCTACCAACTCTTTTTCCGAAGGTAACTGGCTTCAGCAGAGCGCAGA
TACCAAATACTGTCCTTCTAGTGTAGCCGTAGTTAGGCCACCACTTCAAGAACTCTGTAGCACCGCCTAC
ATACCTCGCTCTGCTAATCCTGTTACCAGTGGCTGCTGCCAGTGGCGATAAGTCGTGTCTTACCGGGTTG
GACTCAAGACGATAGTTACCGGATAAGGCGCAGCGGTCGGGCTGAACGGGGGGTTCGTGCACACAGCCCA
GCTTGGAGCGAACGACCTACACCGAACTGAGATACCTACAGCGTGAGCTATGAGAAAGCGCCACGCTTCC
CGAAGGGAGAAAGGCGGACAGGTATCCGGTAAGCGGCAGGGTCGGAACAGGAGAGCGCACGAGGGAGCTT
CCAGGGGGAAACGCCTGGTATCTTTATAGTCCTGTCGGGTTTCGCCACCTCTGACTTGAGCGTCGATTTT
TGTGATGCTCGTCAGGGGGGCGGAGCCTATGGAAAAACGCCAGCAACGCGGCCTTTTTACGGTTCCTGGC
CTTTTGCTGGCCTTTTGCTCACATGTTCTTTCCTGCGTTATCCCCTGATTCTGTGGATAACCGTATTACC
GCCTTTGAGTGAGCTGATACCGCTCGCCGCAGCCGAACGACCGAGCGCAGCGAGTCAGTGAGCGAGGAAG
CGGAAGAGCGCCTGATGCGGTATTTTCTCCTTACGCATCTGTGCGGTATTTCACACCGCATAAATTCCGA
CACCATCGAATGGTGCAAAACCTTTCGCGGTATGGCATGATAGCGCCCGGAAGAGAGTCAATTCAGGGTG
GTGAATGTGAAACCAGTAACGTTATACGATGTCGCAGAGTATGCCGGTGTCTCTTATCAGACCGTTTCCC
GCGTGGTGAACCAGGCCAGCCACGTTTCTGCGAAAACGCGGGAAAAAGTGGAAGCGGCGATGGCGGAGCT
GAATTACATTCCCAACCGCGTGGCACAACAACTGGCGGGCAAACAGTCGTTGCTGATTGGCGTTGCCACC
TCCAGTCTGGCCCTGCACGCGCCGTCGCAAATTGTCGCGGCGATTAAATCTCGCGCCGATCAACTGGGTG
CCAGCGTGGTGGTGTCGATGGTAGAACGAAGCGGCGTCGAAGCCTGTAAAGCGGCGGTGCACAATCTTCT
CGCGCAACGCGTCAGTGGGCTGATCATTAACTATCCGCTGGATGACCAGGATGCCATTGCTGTGGAAGCT
GCCTGCACTAATGTTCCGGCGTTATTTCTTGATGTCTCTGACCAGACACCCATCAACAGTATTATTTTCT
CCCATGAAGACGGTACGCGACTGGGCGTGGAGCATCTGGTCGCATTGGGTCACCAGCAAATCGCGCTGTT
AGCGGGCCCATTAAGTTCTGTCTCGGCGCGTCTGCGTCTGGCTGGCTGGCATAAATATCTCACTCGCAAT
CAAATTCAGCCGATAGCGGAACGGGAAGGCGACTGGAGTGCCATGTCCGGTTTTCAACAAACCATGCAAA
TGCTGAATGAGGGCATCGTTCCCACTGCGATGCTGGTTGCCAACGATCAGATGGCGCTGGGCGCAATGCG
CGCCATTACCGAGTCCGGGCTGCGCGTTGGTGCGGATATCTCGGTAGTGGGATACGACGATACCGAAGAC
AGCTCATGTTATATCCCGCCGTTAACCACCATCAAACAGGATTTTCGCCTGCTGGGGCAAACCAGCGTGG
ACCGCTTGCTGCAACTCTCTCAGGGCCAGGCGGTGAAGGGCAATCAGCTGTTGCCCGTCTCACTGGTGAA
AAGAAAAACCACCCTGGCGCCCAATACGCAAACCGCCTCTCCCCGCGCGTTGGCCGATTCATTAATGCAG
CTGGCACGACAGGTTTCCCGACTGGAAAGCGGGCAGTGAGCGCAACGCAATTAATGTGAGTTAGCTCACT
CATTAGGCACCCCAGGCTTTACACTTTATGCTTCCGGCTCGTATGTTGTGTGGAATTGTGAGCGGATAAC
AATTTCACACAGGAAACAGCTATGACCATGATTACGGATTCACTGGCCGTCGTTTTACAACGTCGTGACT
GGGAAAACCCTGGCGTTACCCAACTTAATCGCCTTGCAGCACATCCCCCTTTCGCCAGCTGGCGTAATAG
CGAAGAGGCCCGCACCGATCGCCCTTCCCAACAGTTGCGCAGCCTGAATGGCGAATGGCGCTTTGCCTGG
TTTCCGGCACCAGAAGCGGTGCCGGAAAGCTGGCTGGAGTGCGATCTTCCTGAGGCCGATACTGTCGTCG
TCCCCTCAAACTGGCAGATGCACGGTTACGATGCGCCCATCTACACCAACGTAACCTATCCCATTACGGT
CAATCCGCCGTTTGTTCCCACGGAGAATCCGACGGGTTGTTACTCGCTCACATTTAATGTTGATGAAAGC
TGGCTACAGGAAGGCCAGACGCGAATTATTTTTGATGGCGTTGGAATT
