>Addgene plasmid #55685 | RASL11A | addgene partial sequence | sequence record 92902 | pGEX5 5'-GGGCTGGCAAGCCACGTTTGGTG-3'
TCGGATCTGGTTCCGCGTGGATCCCGGCCGCTCACCATGTCTGGGCACTTTCTGCTGGCCCCCATCCCGG
AGTCCTCCTCTGACTACCTCCTGCCCAAGGACATCAAGCTGGCCGTGCTGGGAGCGGGTTGTGTGGGCAA
GAGCGCAATGATTGTGCGCTTCTTGACCAAGAGATTCATCGGCGACTACGAACCCAACACAGGCAAACTG
TATTCGAGACTCGTCTATGTGGAGGGGGACCAGCTATCCCTACAGATCCAGGACACTCCGGGAGGCATTC
AGGCCCAAGACAGCCTCAGTCAAATGGTGGATTCTCTGACCAAAAGTGTGCACTGGGCAGAGGGCTTTCT
GCTGGTTTATTCCATAACAGACTATGAGAGCTACCAATCCATCCGGCCCCTTTACCAGCACATCCGGAAG
GTCCACCCTGATGGAAAAGCCCCCATCTTCATCGTGGGAAACAAAGGAGACCTTTTGCATGCCCGGCAGG
TGCAGACACACGAAGGCCTTCAGCTAGCTAATGAGCTGGGCAGTCTCTTCCTTGAAATTTCTACTAGTGA
GAACTACGAAGACGTCTGTGATGTGTTCCAACATCTCTGCAAAGAAGTGATCAAGGTGCACAGACTCGGT
GGGGAACGGAGGAGGGCATCCGTCATTCCCCGGCCTCGATCCCCCAACATGCAGGACCTGAAGAGGCGCT
TCAGGCAGGCCCTGTCCTCCAAAGCGAAAGCGTCCTCCGCCCTGGGGTGAGAATTCATCGTGACTGACTG
ACGATCTGCCTCGCGCGTTTCGGTGATGACGGTGAAAACCTCTGACACATGCAGCTCCCGGAGACGGTCA
CAGCTTGTCTGTAAGCGGATG
