>Addgene plasmid #55685 | RASL11A | addgene partial sequence | sequence record 93036 | pGEX3 5'-CCGGGAGCTGCATGTGTCAGAGG-3'
CGCGCGAAGGCAGATCGTCAGTCAGTCACGATGAATTCTCACCCCAGGGCGGAGGACGCTTTCGCTTTGG
AGGACAGGGCCTGCCTGAAGCGCCTCTTCAGGTCCTGCATGTTGGGGGATCGAGGCCGGGGAATGACGGA
TGCCCTCCTCCGTTCCCCACCGAGTCTGTGCACCTTGATCACTTCTTTGCAGAGATGTTGGAACACATCA
CAGACGTCTTCGTAGTTCTCACTAGTAGAAATTTCAAGGAAGAGACTGCCCAGCTCATTAGCTAGCTGAA
GGCCTTCGTGTGTCTGCACCTGCCGGGCATGCAAAAGGTCTCCTTTGTTTCCCACGATGAAGATGGGGGC
TTTTCCATCAGGGTGGACCTTCCGGATGTGCTGGTAAAGGGGCCGGATGGATTGGTAGCTCTCATAGTCT
GTTATGGAATAAACCAGCAGAAAGCCCTCTGCCCAGTGCACACTTTTGGTCAGAGAATCCACCATTTGAC
TGAGGCTGTCTTGGGCCTGAATGCCTCCCGGAGTGTCCTGGATCTGTAGGGATAGCTGGTCCCCCTCCAC
ATAGACGAGTCTCGAATACAGTTTGCCTGTGTTGGGTTCGTAGTCGCCGATGAATCTCTTGGTCAAGAAG
CGCACAATCATTGCGCTCTTGCCCACACAACCCGCTCCCAGCACGGCCAGCTTGATGTCCTTGGGCAGGA
GGTAGTCAGAGGAGGACTCCGGGATGGGGGCCAGCAGAAAGTGCCCAGACATGGTGAGCGGCCGGGATCC
ACGCGGAACCAGATCCGATTTTTGGAGGATGGTCGCCACCACCAAACGTGGCTTGCCAGCCCTGCAAAGG
CCATGCTATATACTTGCTGGGATTTCAAGTACTTTATCAAATTTGTGGGAAAACCTTCATAACG
