[The description below was written by a language model from this plasmid's Addgene catalogue record.]
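Description:
RASL11A is a bacterial expression plasmid built on the pGEX2T backbone (about 4.9 kb without insert) for producing mouse RASL11A, a RAS-like small GTPase family member encoded by the Rasl11a gene, in Escherichia coli. It is a high-copy plasmid selected with ampicillin. The recorded growth strain is a BL21 codon-plus (DE3) derivative, a protein-production host that supplies rare tRNAs to help translate eukaryotic coding sequences.

The mouse Rasl11a coding sequence was inserted by restriction cloning between the BamHI and EcoRI sites of the vector, and both sites remain intact, so the insert can be excised or transferred. The record gives the promoter as lac. pGEX-series vectors generally use an IPTG-inducible lac-type (tac) promoter to express inserts as fusions to an N-terminal glutathione S-transferase (GST) tag, with pGEX2T placing a thrombin cleavage site between GST and the cloning sites. The record does not explicitly list a tag, but a GST fusion fits the backbone and the GST-named sequencing primer. Such a fusion allows affinity purification on glutathione resin and use of the immobilised protein in pull-down experiments.

No feature table or insert size is provided, and the record does not say whether the insert is full length or carries mutations. The stated purpose is simply expression of mouse RASL11A. The associated publication concerns direct regulation of phosphoinositide 3-kinase isoforms by RAS and RHO family GTPases, which suggests the recombinant protein was used for in vitro binding or activity studies of GTPase–PI3K interactions.
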