Addgene plasmid #55685: RASL11A
Purpose: expression of mouse RASL11A
Depositing lab: Julian Downward. Depositing organization: Cancer Research UK. Publication: RAS and RHO families of GTPases directly regulate distinct phosphoinositide 3-kinase isoforms. Fritsch R, de Krijger I, Fritsch K, George R, Reason B, Kumar MS, Diefenbacher M, Stamp G, Downward J. Cell. 2013 May 23;153(5):1050-63. doi: 10.1016/j.cell.2013.04.031. PubMed 23706742.
Backbone
  Vector backbone: pGEX2T
  Backbone manufacturer: GE Healthcare Life Sciences
  Backbone size w/o insert (bp): 4948
  Vector type: Bacterial Expression
Growth in bacteria
  Bacterial resistance: Ampicillin, 100 μg/mL
  Growth temperature: 37°C
  Growth strain: BL21 codon plus ril de3
  Copy number: High Copy
Gene/Insert
  Gene/Insert name: RASL11A
  Species: M. musculus (mouse)
  Entrez Gene: Rasl11a (a.k.a. 1110065D03Rik, AI852031)
  Promoter: lac
  Cloning method: Restriction Enzyme; 5′ cloning site BamHI (not destroyed); 3′ cloning site EcoRI (not destroyed)
  Sequencing primers: 5′ lac promoter; 3′ GST-R
Terms and licenses: Academic/Nonprofit Terms; Industry Terms: Not Available to Industry
How to cite: RASL11A was a gift from Julian Downward (Addgene plasmid # 55685 ; http://n2t.net/addgene:55685 ; RRID:Addgene_55685)
